>Addgene plasmid #207728 | qTAG-C-3xFLAG-Puro | addgene full sequence | sequence record 413779 | Addgene NGS Result
TCGCGCGTTTCGGTGATGACGGTGAAAACCTCTGACACATGCAGCTCCCGGAGACGGTCACAGCTTGTCT
GTAAGCGGATGCCGGGAGCAGACAAGCCCGTCAGGGCGCGTCAGCGGGTGTTGGCGGGTGTCGGGGCTGG
CTTAACTATGCGGCATCAGAGCAGATTGTACTGAGAGTGCACCATATGCGGTGTGAAATACCGCACAGAT
GCGTAAGGAGAAAATACCGCATCAGGCGCCATTCGCCATTCAGGCTGCGCAACTGTTGGGAAGGGCGATC
GGTGCGGGCCTCTTCGCTATTACGCCAGCTGGCGAAAGGGGGATGTGCTGCAAGGCGATTAAGTTGGGTA
ACGCCAGGGTTTTCCCAGTCACGACGTTGTAAAACGACGGCCAGTGAATTCGGAGGAAGCGGAGGATCTG
GCGGTACCGGTGGAGGCGGATCTGATTACAAGGATGACGACGATAAGGACTATAAGGACGATGATGACAA
GGACTACAAAGATGATGACGATAAAGGAGGTGGCGGATCAACGCGTTACCGTTCGTATAGCATACATTAT
ACGAAGTTATCTGGATCCGGAGCTACTAACTTCAGCCTGCTGAAGCAGGCCGGAGACGTGGAGGAGAACC
CTGGACCTTCTAGAATGACCGAGTACAAGCCCACGGTGCGCCTCGCCACCCGCGACGACGTCCCCAGGGC
CGTACGCACCCTCGCCGCCGCGTTCGCCGACTACCCCGCCACGCGCCACACCGTCGATCCGGACCGCCAC
ATCGAGCGGGTCACCGAGCTGCAAGAACTCTTCCTCACGCGCGTCGGGCTCGACATCGGCAAGGTGTGGG
TCGCGGACGACGGCGCCGCGGTGGCGGTCTGGACCACGCCGGAGAGCGTCGAAGCGGGGGCGGTGTTCGC
CGAGATCGGCCCGCGCATGGCCGAGTTGAGCGGTTCCCGGCTGGCCGCGCAGCAACAGATGGAAGGCCTC
CTGGCGCCGCACCGGCCCAAGGAGCCCGCGTGGTTCCTGGCCACCGTCGGCGTCTCGCCCGACCACCAGG
GCAAGGGTCTGGGCAGCGCCGTCGTGCTCCCCGGAGTGGAGGCGGCCGAGCGCGCCGGGGTGCCCGCCTT
CCTGGAGACCTCCGCGCCCCGCAACCTCCCCTTCTACGAGCGGCTCGGCTTCACCGTCACCGCCGACGTC
GAGGTGCCCGAAGGACCGCGCACCTGGTGCATGACCCGCAAGCCCGGTGCCCCCGGGATAACTTCGTATA
GCATACATTATACGAACGGTAGCCTCGAGACCGGTAAGAGCAAGTGAAAGCTTGGCGTAATCATGGTCAT
AGCTGTTTCCTGTGTGAAATTGTTATCCGCTCACAATTCCACACAACATACGAGCCGGAAGCATAAAGTG
TAAAGCCTGGGGTGCCTAATGAGTGAGCTAACTCACATTAATTGCGTTGCGCTCACTGCCCGCTTTCCAG
TCGGGAAACCTGTCGTGCCAGCTGCATTAATGAATCGGCCAACGCGCGGGGAGAGGCGGTTTGCGTATTG
GGCGCTCTTCCGCTTCCTCGCTCACTGACTCGCTGCGCTCGGTCGTTCGGCTGCGGCGAGCGGTATCAGC
TCACTCAAAGGCGGTAATACGGTTATCCACAGAATCAGGGGATAACGCAGGAAAGAACATGTGAGCAAAA
GGCCAGCAAAAGGCCAGGAACCGTAAAAAGGCCGCGTTGCTGGCGTTTTTCCATAGGCTCCGCCCCCCTG
ACGAGCATCACAAAAATCGACGCTCAAGTCAGAGGTGGCGAAACCCGACAGGACTATAAAGATACCAGGC
GTTTCCCCCTGGAAGCTCCCTCGTGCGCTCTCCTGTTCCGACCCTGCCGCTTACCGGATACCTGTCCGCC
TTTCTCCCTTCGGGAAGCGTGGCGCTTTCTCATAGCTCACGCTGTAGGTATCTCAGTTCGGTGTAGGTCG
TTCGCTCCAAGCTGGGCTGTGTGCACGAACCCCCCGTTCAGCCCGACCGCTGCGCCTTATCCGGTAACTA
TCGTCTTGAGTCCAACCCGGTAAGACACGACTTATCGCCACTGGCAGCAGCCACTGGTAACAGGATTAGC
AGAGCGAGGTATGTAGGCGGTGCTACAGAGTTCTTGAAGTGGTGGCCTAACTACGGCTACACTAGAAGAA
CAGTATTTGGTATCTGCGCTCTGCTGAAGCCAGTTACCTTCGGAAAAAGAGTTGGTAGCTCTTGATCCGG
CAAACAAACCACCGCTGGTAGCGGTGGTTTTTTTGTTTGCAAGCAGCAGATTACGCGCAGAAAAAAAGGA
TCTCAAGAAGATCCTTTGATCTTTTCTACGGGGTCTGACGCTCAGTGGAACGAAAACTCACGTTAAGGGA
TTTTGGTCATGAGATTATCAAAAAGGATCTTCACCTAGATCCTTTTAAATTAAAAATGAAGTTTTAAATC
AATCTAAAGTATATATGAGTAAACTTGGTCTGACAGTTACCAATGCTTAATCAGTGAGGCACCTATCTCA
GCGATCTGTCTATTTCGTTCATCCATAGTTGCCTGACTCCCCGTCGTGTAGATAACTACGATACGGGAGG
GCTTACCATCTGGCCCCAGTGCTGCAATGATACCGCGAGACCCACGCTCACCGGCTCCAGATTTATCAGC
AATAAACCAGCCAGCCGGAAGGGCCGAGCGCAGAAGTGGTCCTGCAACTTTATCCGCCTCCATCCAGTCT
ATTAATTGTTGCCGGGAAGCTAGAGTAAGTAGTTCGCCAGTTAATAGTTTGCGCAACGTTGTTGCCATTG
CTACAGGCATCGTGGTGTCACGCTCGTCGTTTGGTATGGCTTCATTCAGCTCCGGTTCCCAACGATCAAG
GCGAGTTACATGATCCCCCATGTTGTGCAAAAAAGCGGTTAGCTCCTTCGGTCCTCCGATCGTTGTCAGA
AGTAAGTTGGCCGCAGTGTTATCACTCATGGTTATGGCAGCACTGCATAATTCTCTTACTGTCATGCCAT
CCGTAAGATGCTTTTCTGTGACTGGTGAGTACTCAACCAAGTCATTCTGAGAATAGTGTATGCGGCGACC
GAGTTGCTCTTGCCCGGCGTCAATACGGGATAATACCGCGCCACATAGCAGAACTTTAAAAGTGCTCATC
ATTGGAAAACGTTCTTCGGGGCGAAAACTCTCAAGGATCTTACCGCTGTTGAGATCCAGTTCGATGTAAC
CCACTCGTGCACCCAACTGATCTTCAGCATCTTTTACTTTCACCAGCGTTTCTGGGTGAGCAAAAACAGG
AAGGCAAAATGCCGCAAAAAAGGGAATAAGGGCGACACGGAAATGTTGAATACTCATACTCTTCCTTTTT
CAATATTATTGAAGCATTTATCAGGGTTATTGTCTCATGAGCGGATACATATTTGAATGTATTTAGAAAA
ATAAACAAATAGGGGTTCCGCGCACATTTCCCCGAAAAGTGCCACCTGACGTCTAAGAAACCATTATTAT
CATGACATTAACCTATAAAAATAGGCGTATCACGAGGCCCTTTCGTC
Features (pLannotate 1.2.2; 14 found; start..end, strand, type, name):
    137..236     +  misc_feature   bom (fragment): basis of mobility region from pBR322
    242..399     -  CDS            lacZα (fragment): LacZα fragment of β-galactosidase; lacZ fragment
    444..515     +  CDS            3xFLAG: three tandem FLAG® epitope tags
    537..570     +  protein_bind   lox71: Left element (LE) mutant of loxP (Araki et al., 2010). Cre-mediated recombination occurs in the 8-bp core sequence (GCATACAT). Cre recombinase
    645..1241    +  CDS            PuroR (fragment): puromycin N-acetyltransferase; pac from Streptomyces; confers resistance to puromycin
   1248..1281    +  protein_bind   lox66: Right element (RE) mutant of loxP (Araki et al., 2010). Cre-mediated recombination occurs in the 8-bp core sequence (GCATACAT). Cre recombinase
   1350..1366    -  protein_bind   lac operator: The lac repressor binds to the lac operator to inhibit transcription in E. coli. This inhibition can be relieved by adding lactose or isopropyl-β-D-thiogalactopyranoside (IPTG). lac repressor encoded by lacI
   1374..1404    -  promoter       lac promoter: promoter for the E. coli lac operon
   1419..1440    -  protein_bind   CAP binding site: CAP binding activates transcription in the presence of cAMP. E. coli catabolite activator protein
   1453..1545    -  CDS            lacI (fragment): lac repressor; lacI; The lac repressor binds to the lac operator to inhibit transcription in E. coli. This inhibition can be relieved by adding lactose or isopropyl-β-D-thiogalactopyranoside (IPTG).
   1728..2316    -  rep_origin     ori: high-copy-number ColE1/pMB1/pBR322/pUC origin of replication
   2487..3347    -  CDS            AmpR: β-lactamase; bla; confers resistance to ampicillin, carbenicillin, and related antibiotics
   3348..3452    -  promoter       AmpR promoter: bla
   3547..35      +  CDS            rop (fragment) (across the origin): Rop protein, which maintains plasmids at low copy number; rop
