[The description below was written by a language model from this plasmid's Addgene catalogue record and pLannotate feature annotations shown in this document.]
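Description:
qTAG-C-3xFLAG-Puro is an empty donor plasmid from the qTAG scaffold for CRISPR-based endogenous tagging in mammalian cells. It is built on pUC19 and, at about 3.5 kb, retains the usual bacterial maintenance elements: a high-copy ColE1/pUC origin and an ampicillin-resistance gene (β-lactamase) with its own promoter. Remnants of the pUC19 lac region (lacZα fragment, lac promoter, operator and CAP site) flank the cassette. The small bom, rop and lacI fragments in the annotation appear to be backbone remnants with no stated role in the design.

The payload is a promoterless C-terminal tagging cassette. It begins with a 3xFLAG epitope tag, followed by a puromycin N-acetyltransferase coding sequence bracketed by lox71 and lox66 sites. According to the catalogue description, the tag and the resistance gene are linked by a 2A peptide, though this element is not annotated in the feature table; it presumably lies in the gap between lox71 and PuroR. No gene insert or homology arms are present. Users clone locus-specific homology arms on either side of the cassette so that a Cas9-induced break near a gene's stop codon is repaired by in-frame insertion of the cassette. Expression then depends on the endogenous promoter: the target protein gains a C-terminal 3xFLAG tag, while the 2A sequence releases the puromycin-resistance protein separately, allowing selection of correctly integrated cells. The flanking mutant lox sites should permit later Cre-mediated excision of the selection marker, leaving a recombined site with poor Cre affinity. The record does not describe the cloning sites used to insert the arms.
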