Addgene plasmid #207728: qTAG-C-3xFLAG-Puro
Purpose: (Empty Backbone) Empty C-terminus donor cassette. Integrate homology arms to target the C-terminus insertion of a 3xFLAG-2A-Puro cassette
Depositing lab: Laurence Pelletier. Depositing organization: Sinai Health System. Publication: qTAG: an adaptable plasmid scaffold for CRISPR-based endogenous tagging. Philip R, Sharma A, Matellan L, Erpf AC, Hsu WH, Tkach JM, Wyatt HDM, Pelletier L. EMBO J. 2024 Dec 12. doi: 10.1038/s44318-024-00337-5. PubMed 39668248.
Backbone
  Vector backbone: pUC19
  Backbone manufacturer: Invitrogen
  Backbone size (bp): 2686
  Vector type: Mammalian Expression, CRISPR ; Donor Cassette
  Selectable markers: Puromycin
Growth in bacteria
  Bacterial resistance: Ampicillin, 100 μg/mL
  Growth temperature: 37°C
  Growth strain: DH5alpha
  Copy number: High Copy
Gene/Insert
  Gene/Insert name: None
Terms and licenses: Academic/Nonprofit Terms; Industry Terms: Not Available to Industry
Depositor comments: Please visit https://www.biorxiv.org/content/10.1101/2023.11.01.565029v3 for bioRxiv preprint.
How to cite: qTAG-C-3xFLAG-Puro was a gift from Laurence Pelletier (Addgene plasmid # 207728 ; http://n2t.net/addgene:207728 ; RRID:Addgene_207728)
